Addgene plasmid #42314: pEGFP VAMP7 (102-220)
Depositing lab: Thierry Galli. Publication: Role of tetanus neurotoxin insensitive vesicle-associated membrane protein (TI-VAMP) in vesicular transport mediating neurite outgrowth. Martinez-Arca S, Alberts P, Zahraoui A, Louvard D, Galli T. J Cell Biol. 2000 May 15;149(4):889-900. 10.1083/jcb.149.4.889 PubMed 10811829.
Backbone
  Vector backbone: pEGFP-C1
  Backbone manufacturer: Clontech
  Backbone size w/o insert (bp): 4700
  Vector type: Mammalian Expression
  Selectable markers: Neomycin (select with G418)
Growth in bacteria
  Bacterial resistance: Kanamycin, 50 μg/mL
  Growth temperature: 37°C
  Growth strain: DH5alpha
  Copy number: High Copy
Gene/Insert
  Gene/Insert name: VAMP7 Coiled Coil domain (102-220) (alt names: VAMP7; vesicle-associated membrane protein 7; TI-VAMP/Synaptobrevin-like (Sybl 1))
  Species: H. sapiens (human)
  Mutation: Δ1-102
  GenBank ID: NM_005638.5 NP_005629.1
  Entrez Gene: VAMP7 (a.k.a. SYBL1, TI-VAMP, TIVAMP, VAMP-7)
  Promoter: CMV
  Tag / fusion protein: EGFP (N terminal on backbone)
  Cloning method: Restriction Enzyme; 5′ cloning site SalI (not destroyed); 3′ cloning site SmaI (destroyed during cloning)
  Sequencing primers: 5′ EGFP-C; CMV-F; 3′ SV40-pA-R
Terms and licenses: Academic/Nonprofit Terms; Industry Terms: Not Available to Industry
Depositor comments: Alternate plasmid name: ΔNH2-terminal domain-TIVAMP (ΔNter-TIVAMP, from M102 to the end) For production of NH2-terminal GFP fusion proteins, the distinct cDNAs were cloned into the pEGFP-C3 vector (CLONTECH Laboratories, Inc.). Full-length TI-VAMP (TIVAMP), NH2-terminal domain-TIVAMP (Nter-TIVAMP, from M to N120), cytosolic domain-TIVAMP (Cyt-TIVAMP, from M to K188), and ΔNH2-terminal domain-TIVAMP (ΔNter-TIVAMP, from M102 to the end), were obtained by PCR using standard procedures and the following sets of oligonucleotides: 5′-ATGGCGATTCTTTTTGCTGTTGTTGCC-3′ and 5′-CTATTTCTTCACACAGCTTGGCCATGT-3′ for TIVAMP; 5′-ATGGCGATTCTTTTTGCTGTTGTTGCC-3′ and 5′-CTTATTCTCAGAGTGATGCTTCAG-CTG-3′ for Nter-TIVAMP; 5′-ATGGCGATTCTTTTTGCTGTTGTTGCC-3′ and 5′-ATCCTACTTGAGGTTCTTCATACACATGGCTC for Cyt-TIVAMP; 5′-ATGAATAGCGAGTTCTCAAGTGTCTTA-3′ and 5′-CTATTTCTTCACACAGCTTGGCCATGT-3′ for ΔNter-TIVAMP. TIVAMP, Nter-TIVAMP, and Cyt-TIVAMP were cloned in pEGFP-C3 using the KpnI-XbaI sites, while ΔNter-TIVAMP was cloned in HindIII-XbaI sites.
How to cite: pEGFP VAMP7 (102-220) was a gift from Thierry Galli (Addgene plasmid # 42314 ; http://n2t.net/addgene:42314 ; RRID:Addgene_42314)
