[The description below was written by a language model from this plasmid's Addgene catalogue record.]
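Description:
pEGFP VAMP7 (102-220) is a mammalian expression plasmid built on the Clontech pEGFP-C backbone (about 4.7 kb without insert) that produces an N-terminally EGFP-tagged truncation of human VAMP7, also known as TI-VAMP, SYBL1 or synaptobrevin-like 1. It is maintained as a high-copy plasmid in E. coli under kanamycin selection, and the same backbone carries a neomycin resistance marker so that transfected mammalian cells can be selected with G418. Expression is driven by the CMV promoter, with EGFP supplied by the backbone and fused in frame upstream of the insert. The listed 3′ sequencing primer implies an SV40 polyadenylation signal downstream.

The insert encodes residues 102 to 220 of VAMP7, running from Met102 to the natural end of the protein. The amino-terminal domain is therefore removed, while the coiled-coil region and the remaining C-terminal portion are retained. The depositor's alternate name is ΔNter-TIVAMP. It belongs to a set of GFP fusions that also includes full-length TI-VAMP, the isolated amino-terminal domain and the cytosolic domain. These were made to dissect the contribution of each region of this tetanus neurotoxin-insensitive vesicular SNARE, and the associated study concerns vesicular transport mediating neurite outgrowth. The fluorescent tag allows the truncated protein's localisation and the effects of its expression to be followed in transfected cells.

The record is internally inconsistent on cloning details. The catalogue fields give pEGFP-C1 as the backbone with SalI and SmaI cloning sites, whereas the depositor comments describe cloning into pEGFP-C3 using HindIII and XbaI. The exact backbone variant and junctions should be confirmed by sequencing.
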