>Addgene plasmid #42314 | pEGFP VAMP7 (102-220) | addgene partial sequence | sequence record 59743 | SV40-pA-R
ATTATAAGCTGCAATAAACAAGTTAACAACAACAATTGCATTCATTTTATGTTTCAGGTTCAGGGGGAGG
TGTGGGAGGTTTTTTAAAGCAAGTAAAACCTCTACAAATGTGGTATGGCTGATTATGATCAGTTATCTAG
ATCCGGTGGATCCCTATTTCTTCACACAGCTTGGCCATGTAAATCCACCACAGAGAGGTGAAACAATGAT
ATAGATGAACACAATTGATACGATGATGATGATAATAGTGAGCTTGAGGTTCTTCATACACATGGCTCGA
GCAAGATTTCTGCTGGTAGTTTTGAAGGTGACAGAAGAATCCACAAGATTTTCTGTTTTGTCAATCAATA
ATTCCAATCTTTCTCCTCGCTGAGCTACCAGATCTATGTTTCTGACCATGATTCCTTTCAGTTCATCCAC
TTGGGCTTGAGTCTCCATCACTTTGTCTAGGCCCTTATTCTCAGAGTGATGCTTCAGCTGTGCAGCTAAG
ACACTTGAGAACTCGCTATTCATGTCGACTGCAGAATTCGAAGCTTGAGCTCGAGATCTGAGTCCGGACT
TGTACAGCTCGTCCATGCCGAGAGTGATCCCGGCGGCGGTCACGAACTCCAGCAGGACCATGTGATCGCG
CTTCTCGTTGGGGTCTTTGCTCAGGGCGGACTGGGTGCTCAGGTAGTGGTTGTCGGGCAGCAGCACGGGG
CCGTCGCCGATGGGGGTGTTCTGCTGGTAGTGGTCGGCGAGCTGCACGCTGCCGTCCTCGATGTTGTGGC
GGATCTTGAAGTTCACCTTGATGCCGTTCTTCTGCTTGTCGGCCATGATATAGACGTTGTGGCTGTTGTA
GTTGTACTCCAGCTTGTGCCCCAGGATGTTGCCGTCCTCCTTGAAGTCGATGCCCTTCAGCTCGATGCGG
TTCACCAGGGTGTCGCCCTCGAACTTCACCTCGGCGCGGGTCTTGTAGTTGCCGTCGTCCT
